Addgene plasmid #81559: pDONR223_POT1_p.L265H
Purpose: Gateway Donor vector containing POT1 , part of the Target Accelerator Plasmid Collection.
Depositing lab: Jesse Boehm & William Hahn & David Root. Depositing organization: Broad Institute. Publication: Systematic Functional Interrogation of Rare Cancer Variants Identifies Oncogenic Alleles. Kim E, Ilic N, Shrestha Y, Zou L, Kamburov A, Zhu C, Yang X, Lubonja R, Tran N, Nguyen C, Lawrence MS, Piccioni F, Bagul M, Doench JG, Chouinard CR, Wu X, Hogstrom L, Natoli T, Tamayo P, Horn H, Corsello SM, Lage K, Root DE, Subramanian A, Golub TR, Getz G, Boehm JS, Hahn WC. Cancer Discov. 2016 Jul;6(7):714-26. doi: 10.1158/2159-8290.CD-16-0160. Epub 2016 May 4. PubMed 27147599.
Backbone
  Vector backbone: pDONR223
  Backbone manufacturer: Invitrogen
  Backbone size w/o insert (bp): 2790
  Vector type: Gateway Entry vector
Growth in bacteria
  Bacterial resistance: Spectinomycin, 50 μg/mL
  Growth temperature: 37°C
  Growth strain: DH5alpha
  Copy number: High Copy
Gene/Insert
  Gene/Insert name: POT1
  Species: H. sapiens (human)
  Mutation: L265H
  GenBank ID: NM_015450.2
  Entrez Gene: POT1 (a.k.a. CMM10, CRMCC3, GLM9, HPOT1, PFBMFT8, TPDS3)
  Promoter: None
  Cloning method: Gateway Cloning
  Sequencing primers: 5′ M13pUC-fwd; 3′ M13-Rev
Terms and licenses: Academic/Nonprofit Terms; Industry Terms: Not Available to Industry
Depositor comments: Closed state: stop codon immediately follows insert
How to cite: pDONR223_POT1_p.L265H was a gift from Jesse Boehm & William Hahn & David Root (Addgene plasmid # 81559 ; http://n2t.net/addgene:81559 ; RRID:Addgene_81559)
