[The description below was written by a language model from this plasmid's Addgene catalogue record and pLannotate feature annotations shown in this document.]
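Description:
pDONR223_POT1_p.L265H is a Gateway entry clone built on the Invitrogen pDONR223 backbone, carrying the human POT1 open reading frame with the L265H missense substitution. It belongs to the Target Accelerator Plasmid Collection, a set of cancer-associated variant alleles assembled for systematic functional testing. The plasmid is maintained in E. coli at high copy through a ColE1/pUC-type origin and is selected with spectinomycin by the aadA (SmR) aminoglycoside adenylyltransferase gene. The annotated Pc integron promoter fragment and short gentamicin-resistance gene remnant upstream of it are residual backbone sequence. Other small leftovers (lacZα and lacI fragments) and the rrnB T1 and T2 terminators are also backbone elements, the terminators helping insulate the cloning region from read-through transcription.

The roughly 1.9 kb POT1 coding sequence lies between two attL recombination sites. The automated annotation labels both as attL3, but functionally they are the paired attL sites that let LR Clonase transfer the ORF directionally into any attR-containing destination vector. The record lists no promoter for the insert, so the clone is a shuttle and storage form rather than an expression construct. The T7 promoter annotated beyond the downstream attL site points back towards the insert on the opposite strand and is a backbone feature. The ORF is in the "closed" configuration, with a stop codon directly after the coding sequence, so the protein will be expressed with a native C-terminus and cannot be fused to C-terminal tags supplied by a destination vector, though N-terminal fusions remain possible. POT1 encodes a single-stranded telomeric DNA-binding protein involved in telomere length regulation, and this clone is suited to moving the L265H variant into expression vectors for comparison with wild-type POT1.
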