Features (pLannotate 1.2.2; 12 found; start..end, strand, type, name):
     38..74      -  CDS            lacZα (fragment): LacZα fragment of β-galactosidase; lacZ fragment
     91..186     +  protein_bind   attL3: mutant version of attL; recombination site for the Gateway® LR reaction LR Clonase™
    192..2093    +  CDS            POT1: POTE1_HUMAN - Experimental evidence at protein level: Swiss-Prot protein existence level 1. Component of the telomerase ribonucleoprotein (RNP) complex that is essential for the replication of chromosome termini. Is a component of the double-stranded telomeric DNA-binding TRF1 complex which is involved in the regulation of telomere length by cis- inhibition of telomerase. Also acts as a single-stranded telomeric DNA- binding protein and thus may act as a downstream effector of the TRF1 complex and may transduce information about telomere maintenance and/or length to the telomere terminus. Comp
   2101..2196    -  protein_bind   attL3: mutant version of attL; recombination site for the Gateway® LR reaction LR Clonase™
   2215..2233    -  promoter       T7 promoter: promoter for bacteriophage T7 RNA polymerase
   2423..2446    +  promoter       Pc promoter (fragment): intI1 (promoter lies within the coding sequence); class 1 integron promoter
   2622..2678    +  CDS            GmR (fragment): gentamycin acetyltransferase; aacC1; confers resistance to gentamycin
   2685..3476    +  CDS            SmR: aminoglycoside adenylyltransferase (Murphy, 1985); aadA; confers resistance to spectinomycin and streptomycin
   3569..4157    +  rep_origin     ori: high-copy-number ColE1/pMB1/pBR322/pUC origin of replication
   4340..4432    +  CDS            lacI (fragment): lac repressor; lacI; The lac repressor binds to the lac operator to inhibit transcription in E. coli. This inhibition can be relieved by adding lactose or isopropyl-β-D-thiogalactopyranoside (IPTG).
   4487..4514    -  terminator     rrnB T2 terminator: transcription terminator T2 from the E. coli rrnB gene
   4646..4689    +  terminator     rrnB T1 terminator: Escherichia coli rrnB; transcription terminator T1 from the E. coli rrnB gene
>Addgene plasmid #81559 | pDONR223_POT1_p.L265H | addgene full sequence | sequence record 166766 | Addgene NGS Result
GGCAGTTCCCTACTCTCGCGTTAACGCTAGCATGGATGTTTTCCCAGTCACGACGTTGTAAAACGACGGC
CAGTCTTAAGCTCGGGCCCCAAATAATGATTTTATTTTGACTGATAGTGACCTGTTCGTTGCAACAAATT
GATGAGCAATGCTTTTTTATAATGCCAACTTTGTACAAAAAAGTTGGCACCATGTCTTTGGTTCCAGCAA
CAAATTATATATATACACCCCTGAATCAACTTAAGGGTGGTACAATTGTCAATGTCTATGGTGTTGTGAA
GTTCTTTAAGCCCCCATATCTAAGCAAAGGAACTGATTATTGCTCAGTTGTAACTATTGTGGACCAGACA
AATGTAAAACTAACTTGCCTGCTCTTTAGTGGAAACTATGAAGCCCTTCCAATAATTTATAAAAATGGAG
ATATTGTTCGCTTTCACAGGCTGAAGATTCAAGTATATAAAAAGGAGACTCAGGGTATCACCAGCTCTGG
CTTTGCATCTTTGACGTTTGAGGGAACTTTGGGAGCCCCTATCATACCTCGCACTTCAAGCAAGTATTTT
AACTTCACTACTGAGGACCACAAAATGGTAGAAGCCTTACGTGTTTGGGCATCTACTCATATGTCACCGT
CTTGGACATTACTAAAATTGTGTGATGTTCAGCCAATGCAGTATTTTGACCTGACTTGTCAGCTCTTGGG
CAAAGCAGAAGTGGACGGAGCATCATTTCTTCTAAAGGTATGGGATGGCACCAGGACACCATTTCCATCT
TGGAGAGTCTTAATACAAGACCTTGTTCTTGAAGGTGATTTAAGTCACATCCATCGGCTACAAAATCTGA
CAATAGACATTTTAGTCTACGATAACCATGTTCATGTGGCAAGATCTCTGAAGGTTGGAAGCTTTCTTAG
AATCTATAGCCTTCATACCAAACTTCAATCAATGAATTCAGAGAATCAGACAATGTTAAGTTTAGAGTTT
CATCATCATGGAGGTACCAGTTACGGTCGGGGAATCAGGGTCTTGCCAGAAAGTAACTCTGATGTGGATC
AACTGAAAAAGGATTTAGAATCTGCAAATTTGACAGCCAATCAGCATTCAGATGTTATCTGTCAATCAGA
ACCTGACGACAGCTTTCCAAGCTCTGGATCAGTATCATTATACGAGGTAGAAAGATGTCAACAGCTATCT
GCTACAATACTTACAGATCATCAGTATTTGGAGAGGACACCACTATGTGCCATTTTGAAACAAAAAGCTC
CTCAACAATACCGCATCCGAGCAAAATTGAGGTCATATAAGCCCAGAAGACTATTTCAGTCTGTTAAACT
TCATTGCCCTAAATGTCATTTGCTGCAAGAAGTTCCACATGAGGGCGATTTGGATATAATTTTTCAGGAT
GGTGCAACTAAAACCCCAGATGTCAAGCTACAAAATACATCATTATATGATTCAAAAATCTGGACCACTA
AAAATCAAAAAGGACGAAAAGTAGCAGTTCATTTTGTGAAAAATAATGGTATTCTCCCGCTTTCAAATGA
ATGTCTACTTTTGATAGAAGGAGGTACACTCAGTGAAATTTGCAAACTCTCGAACAAGTTTAATAGTGTA
ATTCCTGTGAGATCTGGCCACGAAGACTTGGAACTTTTGGACCTTTCAGCACCATTTCTTATACAAGGAA
CAATACATCACTATGGATGTAAACAGTGTTCTAGTTTGAGATCCATACAAAATCTAAATTCCCTGGTTGA
TAAAACATCGTGGATTCCTTCTTCTGTGGCAGAAGCACTGGGTATTGTACCCCTCCAATATGTGTTTGTT
ATGACCTTTACACTTGATGATGGAACAGGAGTACTAGAAGCCTATCTCATGGATTCTGACAAATTCTTCC
AGATTCCAGCATCAGAAGTTCTGATGGATGATGACCTTCAGAAAAGTGTGGATATGATCATGGATATGTT
TTGTCCTCCAGGAATAAAAATTGATGCATATCCGTGGTTGGAATGCTTCATCAAGTCATACAATGTCACA
AATGGAACAGATAATCAAATTTGCTATCAGATTTTTGACACCACAGTTGCAGAAGATGTAATCTGATTGC
CAACTTTCTTGTACAAAGTTGGCATTATAAGAAAGCATTGCTTATCAATTTGTTGCAACGAACAGGTCAC
TATCAGTCAAAATAAAATCATTATTTGCCATCCAGCTGATATCCCCTATAGTGAGTCGTATTACATGGTC
ATAGCTGTTTCCTGGCAGCTCTGGCCCGTGTCTCAAAATCTCTGATGTTACATTGCACAAGATAAAAATA
TATCATCATGCCTCCTCTAGACCAGCCAGGACAGAAATGCCTCGACTTCGCTGCTACCCAAGGTTGCCGG
GTGACGCACACCGTGGAAACGGATGAAGGCACGAACCCAGTGGACATAAGCCTGTTCGGTTCGTAAGCTG
TAATGCAAGTAGCGTATGCGCTCACGCAACTGGTCCAGAACCTTGACCGAACGCAGCGGTGGTAACGGCG
CAGTGGCGGTTTTCATGGCTTGTTATGACTGTTTTTTTGGGGTACAGTCTATGCCTCGGGCATCCAAGCA
GCAAGCGCGTTACGCCGTGGGTCGATGTTTGATGTTATGGAGCAGCAACGATGTTACGCAGCAGGGCAGT
CGCCCTAAAACAAAGTTAAACATTATGAGGGAAGCGGTGATCGCCGAAGTATCGACTCAACTATCAGAGG
TAGTTGGCGTCATCGAGCGCCATCTCGAACCGACGTTGCTGGCCGTACATTTGTACGGCTCCGCAGTGGA
TGGCGGCCTGAAGCCACACAGTGATATTGATTTGCTGGTTACGGTGACCGTAAGGCTTGATGAAACAACG
CGGCGAGCTTTGATCAACGACCTTTTGGAAACTTCGGCTTCCCCTGGAGAGAGCGAGATTCTCCGCGCTG
TAGAAGTCACCATTGTTGTGCACGACGACATCATTCCGTGGCGTTATCCAGCTAAGCGCGAACTGCAATT
TGGAGAATGGCAGCGCAATGACATTCTTGCAGGTATCTTCGAGCCAGCCACGATCGACATTGATCTGGCT
ATCTTGCTGACAAAAGCAAGAGAACATAGCGTTGCCTTGGTAGGTCCAGCGGCGGAGGAACTCTTTGATC
CGGTTCCTGAACAGGATCTATTTGAGGCGCTAAATGAAACCTTAACGCTATGGAACTCGCCGCCCGACTG
GGCTGGCGATGAGCGAAATGTAGTGCTTACGTTGTCCCGCATTTGGTACAGCGCAGTAACCGGCAAAATC
GCGCCGAAGGATGTCGCTGCCGACTGGGCAATGGAGCGCCTGCCGGCCCAGTATCAGCCCGTCATACTTG
AAGCTAGACAGGCTTATCTTGGACAAGAAGAAGATCGCTTGGCCTCGCGCGCAGATCAGTTGGAAGAATT
TGTCCACTACGTGAAAGGCGAGATCACCAAGGTAGTCGGCAAATAACCCTCGAGCCACCCATGACCAAAA
TCCCTTAACGTGAGTTACGCGTCGTTCCACTGAGCGTCAGACCCCGTAGAAAAGATCAAAGGATCTTCTT
GAGATCCTTTTTTTCTGCGCGTAATCTGCTGCTTGCAAACAAAAAAACCACCGCTACCAGCGGTGGTTTG
TTTGCCGGATCAAGAGCTACCAACTCTTTTTCCGAAGGTAACTGGCTTCAGCAGAGCGCAGATACCAAAT
ACTGTTCTTCTAGTGTAGCCGTAGTTAGGCCACCACTTCAAGAACTCTGTAGCACCGCCTACATACCTCG
CTCTGCTAATCCTGTTACCAGTGGCTGCTGCCAGTGGCGATAAGTCGTGTCTTACCGGGTTGGACTCAAG
ACGATAGTTACCGGATAAGGCGCAGCGGTCGGGCTGAACGGGGGGTTCGTGCACACAGCCCAGCTTGGAG
CGAACGACCTACACCGAACTGAGATACCTACAGCGTGAGCTATGAGAAAGCGCCACGCTTCCCGAAGGGA
GAAAGGCGGACAGGTATCCGGTAAGCGGCAGGGTCGGAACAGGAGAGCGCACGAGGGAGCTTCCAGGGGG
AAACGCCTGGTATCTTTATAGTCCTGTCGGGTTTCGCCACCTCTGACTTGAGCGTCGATTTTTGTGATGC
TCGTCAGGGGGGCGGAGCCTATGGAAAAACGCCAGCAACGCGGCCTTTTTACGGTTCCTGGCCTTTTGCT
GGCCTTTTGCTCACATGTTCTTTCCTGCGTTATCCCCTGATTCTGTGGATAACCGTATTACCGCCTTTGA
GTGAGCTGATACCGCTCGCCGCAGCCGAACGACCGAGCGCAGCGAGTCAGTGAGCGAGGAAGCGGAAGAG
CGCCCAATACGCAAACCGCCTCTCCCCGCGCGTTGGCCGATTCATTAATGCAGCTGGCACGACAGGTTTC
CCGACTGGAAAGCGGGCAGTGAGCGCAACGCAATTAATACGCGTACCGCTAGCCAGGAAGAGTTTGTAGA
AACGCAAAAAGGCCATCCGTCAGGATGGCCTTCTGCTTAGTTTGATGCCTGGCAGTTTATGGCGGGCGTC
CTGCCCGCCACCCTCCGGGCCGTTGCTTCACAACGTTCAAATCCGCTCCCGGCGGATTTGTCCTACTCAG
GAGAGCGTTCACCGACAAACAACAGATAAAACGAAAGGCCCAGTCTTCCGACTGAGCCTTTCGTTTTATT
TGATGCCT
