>Addgene plasmid #81559 | pDONR223_POT1_p.L265H | depositor partial sequence | sequence record 154878 | Insert sequence
ATGTCTTTGGTTCCAGCAACAAATTATATATATACACCCCTGAATCAACTTAAGGGTGGTACAATTGTCA
ATGTCTATGGTGTTGTGAAGTTCTTTAAGCCCCCATATCTAAGCAAAGGAACTGATTATTGCTCAGTTGT
AACTATTGTGGACCAGACAAATGTAAAACTAACTTGCCTGCTCTTTAGTGGAAACTATGAAGCCCTTCCA
ATAATTTATAAAAATGGAGATATTGTTCGCTTTCACAGGCTGAAGATTCAAGTATATAAAAAGGAGACTC
AGGGTATCACCAGCTCTGGCTTTGCATCTTTGACGTTTGAGGGAACTTTGGGAGCCCCTATCATACCTCG
CACTTCAAGCAAGTATTTTAACTTCACTACTGAGGACCACAAAATGGTAGAAGCCTTACGTGTTTGGGCA
TCTACTCATATGTCACCGTCTTGGACATTACTAAAATTGTGTGATGTTCAGCCAATGCAGTATTTTGACC
TGACTTGTCAGCTCTTGGGCAAAGCAGAAGTGGACGGAGCATCATTTCTTCTAAAGGTATGGGATGGCAC
CAGGACACCATTTCCATCTTGGAGAGTCTTAATACAAGACCTTGTTCTTGAAGGTGATTTAAGTCACATC
CATCGGCTACAAAATCTGACAATAGACATTTTAGTCTACGATAACCATGTTCATGTGGCAAGATCTCTGA
AGGTTGGAAGCTTTCTTAGAATCTATAGCCTTCATACCAAACTTCAATCAATGAATTCAGAGAATCAGAC
AATGTTAAGTTTAGAGTTTCATCATCATGGAGGTACCAGTTACGGTCGGGGAATCAGGGTCTTGCCAGAA
AGTAACTCTGATGTGGATCAACTGAAAAAGGATTTAGAATCTGCAAATTTGACAGCCAATCAGCATTCAG
ATGTTATCTGTCAATCAGAACCTGACGACAGCTTTCCAAGCTCTGGATCAGTATCATTATACGAGGTAGA
AAGATGTCAACAGCTATCTGCTACAATACTTACAGATCATCAGTATTTGGAGAGGACACCACTATGTGCC
ATTTTGAAACAAAAAGCTCCTCAACAATACCGCATCCGAGCAAAATTGAGGTCATATAAGCCCAGAAGAC
TATTTCAGTCTGTTAAACTTCATTGCCCTAAATGTCATTTGCTGCAAGAAGTTCCACATGAGGGCGATTT
GGATATAATTTTTCAGGATGGTGCAACTAAAACCCCAGATGTCAAGCTACAAAATACATCATTATATGAT
TCAAAAATCTGGACCACTAAAAATCAAAAAGGACGAAAAGTAGCAGTTCATTTTGTGAAAAATAATGGTA
TTCTCCCGCTTTCAAATGAATGTCTACTTTTGATAGAAGGAGGTACACTCAGTGAAATTTGCAAACTCTC
GAACAAGTTTAATAGTGTAATTCCTGTGAGATCTGGCCACGAAGACTTGGAACTTTTGGACCTTTCAGCA
CCATTTCTTATACAAGGAACAATACATCACTATGGATGTAAACAGTGTTCTAGTTTGAGATCCATACAAA
ATCTAAATTCCCTGGTTGATAAAACATCGTGGATTCCTTCTTCTGTGGCAGAAGCACTGGGTATTGTACC
CCTCCAATATGTGTTTGTTATGACCTTTACACTTGATGATGGAACAGGAGTACTAGAAGCCTATCTCATG
GATTCTGACAAATTCTTCCAGATTCCAGCATCAGAAGTTCTGATGGATGATGACCTTCAGAAAAGTGTGG
ATATGATCATGGATATGTTTTGTCCTCCAGGAATAAAAATTGATGCATATCCGTGGTTGGAATGCTTCAT
CAAGTCATACAATGTCACAAATGGAACAGATAATCAAATTTGCTATCAGATTTTTGACACCACAGTTGCA
GAAGATGTAATC
